Addgene plasmid #132213: pDONR221_SLC3A2
Purpose: Gateway entry clone with codon-optimized ORF sequence for subcloning into custom expression vectors
Depositing lab: RESOLUTE Consortium & Giulio Superti-Furga. Depositing organization: CeMM Research Center for Molecular Medicine. Publication: The RESOLUTE consortium: unlocking SLC transporters for drug discovery. Superti-Furga G, Lackner D, Wiedmer T, Ingles-Prieto A, Barbosa B, Girardi E, Goldmann U, Gurtl B, Klavins K, Klimek C, Lindinger S, Lineiro-Retes E, Muller AC, Onstein S, Redinger G, Reil D, Sedlyarov V, Wolf G, Crawford M, Everley R, ... Steppan CM. Nat Rev Drug Discov. 2020 Jul;19(7):429-430. doi: 10.1038/d41573-020-00056-6. PubMed 32265506.
Backbone
  Vector backbone: pDONR221
  Backbone manufacturer: Thermo Fisher Scientific
  Backbone size w/o insert (bp): 2550
  Vector type: Mammalian Expression
Growth in bacteria
  Bacterial resistance: Kanamycin, 50 μg/mL
  Growth temperature: 37°C
  Growth strain: Stbl3
  Copy number: High Copy
Gene/Insert
  Gene/Insert name: SLC3A2 (alt name: 4T2HC, 4F2, NACAE, CD98, CD98HC, 4F2HC, MDU1)
  Species: H. sapiens (human)
  Insert size (bp): 1890
  Entrez Gene: SLC3A2 (a.k.a. 4F2, 4F2HC, 4T2HC, CD98, CD98HC, MDU1, NACAE)
  Cloning method: Gateway Cloning
  Sequencing primers: 5′ M13-fwd; 3′ M13-rev
Terms and licenses: Academic/Nonprofit Terms; Industry Terms
Depositor comments: For more information on the full Resolute plasmid collection, please see www.addgene.org/depositor-collections/re-solute/. Please provide your feedback on this plasmid to the RESOLUTE consortium by filling out their RESOLUTE repository feedback form: https://forms.office.com/Pages/ResponsePage.aspx?id=0e05yklzmkS7rjFGQL4N7z4feCLQvEJAmVcOCM_u885UN1JJRko0Ukg4TVQwNTZLOUxPQVJWT1NHUCQlQCN0PWcu
How to cite: pDONR221_SLC3A2 was a gift from RESOLUTE Consortium & Giulio Superti-Furga (Addgene plasmid # 132213 ; http://n2t.net/addgene:132213 ; RRID:Addgene_132213)
