[The description below was written by a language model from this plasmid's Addgene catalogue record and the feature table of its GenBank file.]
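Description:
pDONR221_SLC3A2 is a Gateway entry clone built on the pDONR221 backbone (Thermo Fisher Scientific), carrying a codon-optimized open reading frame for human SLC3A2, also known as CD98, CD98HC or 4F2HC. The 4,440 bp circular plasmid is propagated in E. coli from a high-copy ColE1/pUC-type origin and selected with kanamycin through the aph(3')-Ia aminoglycoside phosphotransferase gene (KanR). Although the catalogue lists the vector type as mammalian expression, the feature table shows no eukaryotic promoter or polyadenylation signal, so the plasmid serves as a shuttle for the ORF and does not itself express it in mammalian cells.

The insert of about 1.9 kb is not annotated as a separate feature, but it occupies the interval between the attL1 and attL2 recombination sites. These sites are the substrates for the LR Clonase reaction, which transfers the ORF directionally into any attR-containing destination vector of the user's choice. This allows the promoter, tags and delivery system to be supplied by that vector. Upstream of attL1 lie the rrnB T2 and T1 transcription terminators, which shield the insert from read-through transcription originating in the backbone. M13 forward and reverse primer sites flank the att cassette for sequence verification, and a T7 promoter sits just outside attL2, oriented toward the insert. The record does not state whether the ORF retains a stop codon or carries any tags. The plasmid belongs to a consortium collection of solute carrier (SLC) transporter clones intended to support subcloning into custom expression vectors for transporter research and drug discovery.
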