LOCUS       Exported 4440 bp ds-DNA circular SYN 12-MAY-2021
DEFINITION  Gateway entry clone with codon-optimized ORF sequence for subcloning
            into custom expression vectors.
ACCESSION   .
VERSION     .
KEYWORDS    pDONR221_SLC3A2
SOURCE      synthetic DNA construct
  ORGANISM  synthetic DNA construct
REFERENCE   1 (bases 1 to 4440)
  TITLE     RESOLUTE consortium SLC collection
REFERENCE   2 (bases 1 to 4440)
  AUTHORS   .
  TITLE     Direct Submission
  JOURNAL   Exported May 12, 2021 from SnapGene Server 1.1.58
            http://www.snapgene.com
FEATURES             Location/Qualifiers
     source          1..4440
                     /organism="synthetic DNA construct"
                     /mol_type="other DNA"
     primer_bind     92..109
                     /label=L4440
                     /note="L4440 vector, forward primer"
     terminator      268..295
                     /label=rrnB T2 terminator
                     /note="transcription terminator T2 from the E. coli rrnB
                     gene"
     terminator      387..473
                     /gene="Escherichia coli rrnB"
                     /label=rrnB T1 terminator
                     /note="transcription terminator T1 from the E. coli rrnB
                     gene"
     primer_bind     522..544
                     /label=M13/pUC Forward
                     /note="In lacZ gene"
     primer_bind     536..553
                     /label=M13 Forward
                     /note="In lacZ gene. Also called M13-F20 or M13 (-21)
                     Forward"
     primer_bind     537..553
                     /label=M13 fwd
                     /note="common sequencing primer, one of multiple similar
                     variants"
     protein_bind    569..668
                     /gene="mutant version of attL"
                     /label=attL1
                     /bound_moiety="LR Clonase(TM)"
                     /note="recombination site for the Gateway(R) LR reaction"
     protein_bind    complement(2565..2664)
                     /gene="mutant version of attL"
                     /label=attL2
                     /bound_moiety="LR Clonase(TM)"
                     /note="recombination site for the Gateway(R) LR reaction"
     primer_bind     complement(2681..2700)
                     /label=T7
                     /note="T7 promoter, forward primer"
     promoter        complement(2682..2700)
                     /label=T7 promoter
                     /note="promoter for bacteriophage T7 RNA polymerase"
     primer_bind     complement(2705..2721)
                     /label=M13 rev
                     /note="common sequencing primer, one of multiple similar
                     variants"
     primer_bind     complement(2705..2721)
                     /label=M13 Reverse
                     /note="In lacZ gene. Also called M13-rev"
     primer_bind     complement(2823..2842)
                     /label=pENTR-R
                     /note="pENTR vectors, reverse primer"
     CDS             2834..3643
                     /codon_start=1
                     /gene="aph(3')-Ia"
                     /product="aminoglycoside phosphotransferase"
                     /label=KanR
                     /note="confers resistance to kanamycin in bacteria or G418
                     (Geneticin(R)) in eukaryotes"
                     /translation="MSHIQRETSRPRLNSNMDADLYGYKWARDNVGQSGATIYRLYGKP
                     DAPELFLKHGKGSVANDVTDEMVRLNWLTEFMPLPTIKHFIRTPDDAWLLTTAIPGKTA
                     FQVLEEYPDSGENIVDALAVFLRRLHSIPVCNCPFNSDRVFRLAQAQSRMNNGLVDASD
                     FDDERNGWPVEQVWKEMHKLLPFSPDSVVTHGDFSLDNLIFDEGKLIGCIDVGRVGIAD
                     RYQDLAILWNCLGEFSPSLQKRLFQKYGIDNPDMNKLQFHLMLDEFF"
     primer_bind     complement(2901..2920)
                     /label=Kan-R
                     /note="Kanamycin resistance gene, reverse primer"
     rep_origin      3790..4378
                     /direction=RIGHT
                     /label=ori
                     /note="high-copy-number ColE1/pMB1/pBR322/pUC origin of
                     replication"
     primer_bind     4279..4298
                     /label=pBR322ori-F
                     /note="pBR322 origin, forward primer"
ORIGIN
        1 ctttcctgcg ttatcccctg attctgtgga taaccgtatt accgcctttg agtgagctga
       61 taccgctcgc cgcagccgaa cgaccgagcg cagcgagtca gtgagcgagg aagcggaaga
      121 gcgcccaata cgcaaaccgc ctctccccgc gcgttggccg attcattaat gcagctggca
      181 cgacaggttt cccgactgga aagcgggcag tgagcgcaac gcaattaata cgcgtaccgc
      241 tagccaggaa gagtttgtag aaacgcaaaa aggccatccg tcaggatggc cttctgctta
      301 gtttgatgcc tggcagttta tggcgggcgt cctgcccgcc accctccggg ccgttgcttc
      361 acaacgttca aatccgctcc cggcggattt gtcctactca ggagagcgtt caccgacaaa
      421 caacagataa aacgaaaggc ccagtcttcc gactgagcct ttcgttttat ttgatgcctg
      481 gcagttccct actctcgcgt taacgctagc atggatgttt tcccagtcac gacgttgtaa
      541 aacgacggcc agtcttaagc tcgggcccca aataatgatt ttattttgac tgatagtgac
      601 ctgttcgttg caacacattg atgagcaatg cttttttata atgccaactt tgtacaaaaa
      661 agcaggctcc accatggagc tgcagccacc tgaggcatcc atcgcagtgg tgtctatccc
      721 caggcagctg cctggcagcc actccgaggc aggagtgcag ggactgagcg ccggcgacga
      781 ttccgagctg ggatctcact gcgtggcaca gaccggactg gagctgctgg catccggcga
      841 tcctctgcca tctgccagcc agaacgccga gatgatcgag accggaagcg attgcgtgac
      901 acaggcagga ctgcagctgc tggcaagctc cgacccaccc gccctggcct ccaagaatgc
      961 cgaggtgacc ggcacaatgt ctcaggacac agaggtggat atgaaggagg tggagctgaa
     1021 cgagctggag ccagagaagc agccaatgaa tgcagcaagc ggagcagcaa tgtccctggc
     1081 aggagcagag aagaacggac tggtgaagat caaggtggca gaggacgagg cagaggcagc
     1141 agcagccgcc aagttcaccg gcctgagcaa ggaggagctg ctgaaggtgg caggatcccc
     1201 aggatgggtg aggacaagat gggcactgct gctgctgttt tggctgggat ggctgggaat
     1261 gctggcagga gcagtggtca tcatcgtgcg ggcacctagg tgcagagagc tgccagcaca
     1321 gaagtggtgg cacaccggcg ccctgtacag aatcggcgat ctgcaggcat tccagggaca
     1381 cggagcagga aatctggccg gcctgaaggg ccggctggac tatctgtcta gcctgaaggt
     1441 gaagggcctg gtgctgggcc ccatccacaa gaaccagaag gacgatgtgg cccagacaga
     1501 cctgctgcag atcgatccta atttcggctc taaggaggac tttgatagcc tgctgcagag
     1561 cgccaagaag aagagcatca gagtgatcct ggatctgacc cctaactacc gcggcgagaa
     1621 tagctggttt tccacacagg tggataccgt ggccacaaag gtgaaggacg cactggagtt
     1681 ctggctgcag gcaggagtgg acggatttca ggtgagggat atcgagaacc tgaaggacgc
     1741 ctcctctttc ctggccgagt ggcagaatat caccaagggc ttttccgagg atcgcctgct
     1801 gatcgccggc acaaacagct ccgacctgca gcagatcctg tctctgctgg agagcaataa
     1861 ggatctgctg ctgacctcta gctacctgtc cgactctggc agcaccggcg agcacacaaa
     1921 gagcctggtg acccagtatc tgaacgccac aggcaatcgg tggtgttcct ggtctctgag
     1981 ccaggccaga ctgctgacat ccttcctgcc tgcccagctg ctgcggctgt accagctgat
     2041 gctgttcacc ctgcccggca cacccgtgtt cagctatggc gacgagatcg gactggatgc
     2101 agccgccctg ccaggacagc ccatggaggc cccagtgatg ctgtgggatg agtcctcttt
     2161 ccctgacatc ccaggcgccg tgagcgccaa catgaccgtg aagggacagt ccgaggaccc
     2221 aggatctctg ctgagcctgt ttcggagact gtccgatcag aggtctaagg agcgcagcct
     2281 gctgcacggc gacttccacg ccttttccgc cggaccaggc ctgttctctt acatccggca
     2341 ctgggatcag aacgagagat tcctggtggt gctgaatttt ggcgatgtgg gactgtctgc
     2401 cggactgcag gcaagcgacc tgccagcatc cgcctctctg cctgcaaagg cagacctgct
     2461 gctgtctacc cagccaggaa gggaggaggg aagcccactg gagctggagc gcctgaagct
     2521 ggagcctcac gagggcctgc tgctgagatt tccatatgcc gccgacccag ctttcttgta
     2581 caaagttggc attataagaa agcattgctt atcaatttgt tgcaacgaac aggtcactat
     2641 cagtcaaaat aaaatcatta tttgccatcc agctgatatc ccctatagtg agtcgtatta
     2701 catggtcata gctgtttcct ggcagctctg gcccgtgtct caaaatctct gatgttacat
     2761 tgcacaagat aaaaatatat catcatgaac aataaaactg tctgcttaca taaacagtaa
     2821 tacaaggggt gttatgagcc atattcaacg ggaaacgtcg aggccgcgat taaattccaa
     2881 catggatgct gatttatatg ggtataaatg ggctcgcgat aatgtcgggc aatcaggtgc
     2941 gacaatctat cgcttgtatg ggaagcccga tgcgccagag ttgtttctga aacatggcaa
     3001 aggtagcgtt gccaatgatg ttacagatga gatggtcaga ctaaactggc tgacggaatt
     3061 tatgcctctt ccgaccatca agcattttat ccgtactcct gatgatgcat ggttactcac
     3121 cactgcgatc cccggaaaaa cagcattcca ggtattagaa gaatatcctg attcaggtga
     3181 aaatattgtt gatgcgctgg cagtgttcct gcgccggttg cattcgattc ctgtttgtaa
     3241 ttgtcctttt aacagcgatc gcgtatttcg tctcgctcag gcgcaatcac gaatgaataa
     3301 cggtttggtt gatgcgagtg attttgatga cgagcgtaat ggctggcctg ttgaacaagt
     3361 ctggaaagaa atgcataaac ttttgccatt ctcaccggat tcagtcgtca ctcatggtga
     3421 tttctcactt gataacctta tttttgacga ggggaaatta ataggttgta ttgatgttgg
     3481 acgagtcgga atcgcagacc gataccagga tcttgccatc ctatggaact gcctcggtga
     3541 gttttctcct tcattacaga aacggctttt tcaaaaatat ggtattgata atcctgatat
     3601 gaataaattg cagtttcatt tgatgctcga tgagtttttc taatcagaat tggttaattg
     3661 gttgtaacac tggcagagca ttacgctgac ttgacgggac ggcgcaagct catgaccaaa
     3721 atcccttaac gtgagttacg cgtcgttcca ctgagcgtca gaccccgtag aaaagatcaa
     3781 aggatcttct tgagatcctt tttttctgcg cgtaatctgc tgcttgcaaa caaaaaaacc
     3841 accgctacca gcggtggttt gtttgccgga tcaagagcta ccaactcttt ttccgaaggt
     3901 aactggcttc agcagagcgc agataccaaa tactgttctt ctagtgtagc cgtagttagg
     3961 ccaccacttc aagaactctg tagcaccgcc tacatacctc gctctgctaa tcctgttacc
     4021 agtggctgct gccagtggcg ataagtcgtg tcttaccggg ttggactcaa gacgatagtt
     4081 accggataag gcgcagcggt cgggctgaac ggggggttcg tgcacacagc ccagcttgga
     4141 gcgaacgacc tacaccgaac tgagatacct acagcgtgag ctatgagaaa gcgccacgct
     4201 tcccgaaggg agaaaggcgg acaggtatcc ggtaagcggc agggtcggaa caggagagcg
     4261 cacgagggag cttccagggg gaaacgcctg gtatctttat agtcctgtcg ggtttcgcca
     4321 cctctgactt gagcgtcgat ttttgtgatg ctcgtcaggg gggcggagcc tatggaaaaa
     4381 cgccagcaac gcggcctttt tacggttcct ggccttttgc tggccttttg ctcacatgtt
//
