>Addgene plasmid #132213 | pDONR221_SLC3A2 | depositor partial sequence | sequence record 253826 | Codon-optimized ORF of SLC3A2
ATGGAGCTGCAGCCACCTGAGGCATCCATCGCAGTGGTGTCTATCCCCAGGCAGCTGCCTGGCAGCCACT
CCGAGGCAGGAGTGCAGGGACTGAGCGCCGGCGACGATTCCGAGCTGGGATCTCACTGCGTGGCACAGAC
CGGACTGGAGCTGCTGGCATCCGGCGATCCTCTGCCATCTGCCAGCCAGAACGCCGAGATGATCGAGACC
GGAAGCGATTGCGTGACACAGGCAGGACTGCAGCTGCTGGCAAGCTCCGACCCACCCGCCCTGGCCTCCA
AGAATGCCGAGGTGACCGGCACAATGTCTCAGGACACAGAGGTGGATATGAAGGAGGTGGAGCTGAACGA
GCTGGAGCCAGAGAAGCAGCCAATGAATGCAGCAAGCGGAGCAGCAATGTCCCTGGCAGGAGCAGAGAAG
AACGGACTGGTGAAGATCAAGGTGGCAGAGGACGAGGCAGAGGCAGCAGCAGCCGCCAAGTTCACCGGCC
TGAGCAAGGAGGAGCTGCTGAAGGTGGCAGGATCCCCAGGATGGGTGAGGACAAGATGGGCACTGCTGCT
GCTGTTTTGGCTGGGATGGCTGGGAATGCTGGCAGGAGCAGTGGTCATCATCGTGCGGGCACCTAGGTGC
AGAGAGCTGCCAGCACAGAAGTGGTGGCACACCGGCGCCCTGTACAGAATCGGCGATCTGCAGGCATTCC
AGGGACACGGAGCAGGAAATCTGGCCGGCCTGAAGGGCCGGCTGGACTATCTGTCTAGCCTGAAGGTGAA
GGGCCTGGTGCTGGGCCCCATCCACAAGAACCAGAAGGACGATGTGGCCCAGACAGACCTGCTGCAGATC
GATCCTAATTTCGGCTCTAAGGAGGACTTTGATAGCCTGCTGCAGAGCGCCAAGAAGAAGAGCATCAGAG
TGATCCTGGATCTGACCCCTAACTACCGCGGCGAGAATAGCTGGTTTTCCACACAGGTGGATACCGTGGC
CACAAAGGTGAAGGACGCACTGGAGTTCTGGCTGCAGGCAGGAGTGGACGGATTTCAGGTGAGGGATATC
GAGAACCTGAAGGACGCCTCCTCTTTCCTGGCCGAGTGGCAGAATATCACCAAGGGCTTTTCCGAGGATC
GCCTGCTGATCGCCGGCACAAACAGCTCCGACCTGCAGCAGATCCTGTCTCTGCTGGAGAGCAATAAGGA
TCTGCTGCTGACCTCTAGCTACCTGTCCGACTCTGGCAGCACCGGCGAGCACACAAAGAGCCTGGTGACC
CAGTATCTGAACGCCACAGGCAATCGGTGGTGTTCCTGGTCTCTGAGCCAGGCCAGACTGCTGACATCCT
TCCTGCCTGCCCAGCTGCTGCGGCTGTACCAGCTGATGCTGTTCACCCTGCCCGGCACACCCGTGTTCAG
CTATGGCGACGAGATCGGACTGGATGCAGCCGCCCTGCCAGGACAGCCCATGGAGGCCCCAGTGATGCTG
TGGGATGAGTCCTCTTTCCCTGACATCCCAGGCGCCGTGAGCGCCAACATGACCGTGAAGGGACAGTCCG
AGGACCCAGGATCTCTGCTGAGCCTGTTTCGGAGACTGTCCGATCAGAGGTCTAAGGAGCGCAGCCTGCT
GCACGGCGACTTCCACGCCTTTTCCGCCGGACCAGGCCTGTTCTCTTACATCCGGCACTGGGATCAGAAC
GAGAGATTCCTGGTGGTGCTGAATTTTGGCGATGTGGGACTGTCTGCCGGACTGCAGGCAAGCGACCTGC
CAGCATCCGCCTCTCTGCCTGCAAAGGCAGACCTGCTGCTGTCTACCCAGCCAGGAAGGGAGGAGGGAAG
CCCACTGGAGCTGGAGCGCCTGAAGCTGGAGCCTCACGAGGGCCTGCTGCTGAGATTTCCATATGCCGCC
